Addgene plasmid #59392: pet23a_RBPMS_FL
Purpose: Plasmid for bacterial overexpression of RBPMS
Depositing lab: Thomas Tuschl. Depositing organization: Rockefeller University. Publication: Identification of the RNA recognition element of the RBPMS family of RNA-binding proteins and their transcriptome-wide mRNA targets. Farazi TA, Leonhardt CS, Mukherjee N, Mihailovic A, Li S, Max KE, Meyer C, Yamaji M, Cekan P, Jacobs NC, Gerstberger S, Bognanni C, Larsson E, Ohler U, Tuschl T. RNA. 2014 Jul;20(7):1090-102. doi: 10.1261/rna.045005.114. Epub 2014 May 23. PubMed 24860013.
Backbone
  Vector backbone: pet23a
  Backbone manufacturer: Novagen
  Backbone size w/o insert (bp): 3626
  Total vector size (bp): 4250
  Vector type: Bacterial Expression
Growth in bacteria
  Bacterial resistance: Ampicillin, 100 μg/mL
  Growth temperature: 37°C
  Growth strain: Top10
  Copy number: Unknown
Gene/Insert
  Gene/Insert name: RBPMS (alt name: RNA binding protein with multiple splicing)
  Species: H. sapiens (human)
  Insert size (bp): 624
  GenBank ID: NM_001008710
  Entrez Gene: RBPMS (a.k.a. HERMES)
  Promoter: T7
  Tag / fusion protein: His Tag (C terminal on backbone)
  Cloning method: Restriction Enzyme; 5′ cloning site SalI (not destroyed); 3′ cloning site NotI (not destroyed)
  Sequencing primers: 5′ T7_promoter_primer; 3′ T7_Terminal_Primer
Terms and licenses: Academic/Nonprofit Terms; Industry Terms: Not Available to Industry
How to cite: pet23a_RBPMS_FL was a gift from Thomas Tuschl (Addgene plasmid # 59392 ; http://n2t.net/addgene:59392 ; RRID:Addgene_59392)
