[The description below was written by a language model from this plasmid's Addgene catalogue record and pLannotate feature annotations shown in this document.]
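Description:
pet23a_RBPMS_FL is a bacterial expression plasmid built on the Novagen pET-23a backbone for overproduction of full-length human RBPMS (RNA binding protein with multiple splicing, also known as HERMES) in E. coli. The 4,250 bp construct is maintained through a ColE1/pMB1-type origin accompanied by the pBR322 bom region and the rop gene, which moderates copy number. It is selected with ampicillin via the β-lactamase gene under its native promoter. An f1 phage origin is also present, allowing single-stranded DNA production with helper phage.

The RBPMS coding sequence (an insert of about 624 bp, cloned between SalI and NotI sites that remain intact) sits in a standard T7 expression cassette. A bacteriophage T7 promoter drives transcription, followed by the efficient gene 10 ribosome binding site and the short T7 tag (gene 10 leader) peptide, which lies upstream of the insert and would be expected to form an N-terminal extension if in frame. Downstream of RBPMS is the backbone-encoded C-terminal His tag; the annotation software labels it as a fragment of a 9xHis tag, but its 18 nt length corresponds to six histidines. The cassette ends at the T7 terminator. The brief "SET1 fragment" match between the tag and the terminator is probably backbone sequence derived from T7 gene 10 rather than a functional fusion partner.

Because transcription depends on T7 RNA polymerase, protein production requires a host strain that supplies that enzyme, while ordinary cloning strains serve for propagation. The His tag permits purification by metal-affinity chromatography. The record's stated purpose is bacterial overexpression of RBPMS, in the context of work defining the RNA recognition element and mRNA targets of the RBPMS protein family.
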