Features (pLannotate 1.2.2; 14 found; start..end, strand, type, name):
     12..467     +  rep_origin     f1 ori (sequence partly withheld): f1 bacteriophage origin of replication; arrow indicates direction of (+) strand synthesis
    494..598     +  promoter       AmpR promoter: bla
    599..1459    +  CDS            AmpR: β-lactamase; bla; confers resistance to ampicillin, carbenicillin, and related antibiotics
   1630..2218    +  rep_origin     ori: high-copy-number ColE1/pMB1/pBR322/pUC origin of replication
   2404..2546    -  misc_feature   bom: basis of mobility region from pBR322
   2648..2839    -  CDS            rop: Rop protein, which maintains plasmids at low copy number; rop
   2856..3236    +  CDS            YPB1_ECOLX: Protein predicted: Swiss-Prot protein existence level 4. From Escherichia coli.
   3348..3366    +  promoter       T7 promoter: promoter for bacteriophage T7 RNA polymerase
   3398..3420    +  RBS            RBS: efficient ribosome binding site from bacteriophage T7 gene 10 (Olins and Rangwala, 1989)
   3428..3460    +  CDS            T7 tag (gene 10 leader): leader peptide from bacteriophage T7 gene 10 promotes efficient translation in E. coli
   3491..4078    +  CDS            RBPMS: RBPMS_HUMAN - Also known as HERMES. Experimental evidence at protein level: Swiss-Prot protein existence level 1. Acts as a coactivator of transcriptional activity. Required to increase TGFB1/Smad-mediated transactivation. Acts through SMAD2, SMAD3 and SMAD4 to increase transcriptional activity. Increases phosphorylation of SMAD2 and SMAD3 on their C-terminal SSXS motif, possibly through recruitment of TGFBR1. Promotes the nuclear accumulation of SMAD2, SMAD3 and SMAD4 proteins (PubMed:26347403). Binds to poly(A) RNA (PubMed:17099224, PubMed:26347403). From Homo sapiens (Human).
   4094..4111    +  CDS            9xHis (fragment): 9xHis affinity tag
   4121..4170    +  CDS            SET1 (fragment): solubility-enhancement tag derived from T7 phage gene 10B
   4178..4225    +  terminator     T7 terminator: transcription terminator for bacteriophage T7 RNA polymerase
>Addgene plasmid #59392 | pet23a_RBPMS_FL | depositor full sequence | sequence record 92340 | pet23a_RBPMS_FL sequence 4250 bps
TGGCGAATGGG
[124 nt withheld, positions 12-135]
C
[91 nt withheld, positions 137-227]
A
[49 nt withheld, positions 229-277]
CCTTTGACGTTGGAGTCCACGTTCTTT
[37 nt withheld, positions 305-341]
ACCCTATCTCGGTCTATTCTTTTGATTTATAAGGGATTTTGCCGATTTCGGCCTATTGGTTAAAAAATGA
GCTGATTTAACAAAAATTTAACGCGAATTTTAACAAAATATTAACGTTTACAATTTCAGGTGGCACTTTT
CGGGGAAATGTGCGCGGAACCCCTATTTGTTTATTTTTCTAAATACATTCAAATATGTATCCGCTCATGA
GACAATAACCCTGATAAATGCTTCAATAATATTGAAAAAGGAAGAGTATGAGTATTCAACATTTCCGTGT
CGCCCTTATTCCCTTTTTTGCGGCATTTTGCCTTCCTGTTTTTGCTCACCCAGAAACGCTGGTGAAAGTA
AAAGATGCTGAAGATCAGTTGGGTGCACGAGTGGGTTACATCGAACTGGATCTCAACAGCGGTAAGATCC
TTGAGAGTTTTCGCCCCGAAGAACGTTTTCCAATGATGAGCACTTTTAAAGTTCTGCTATGTGGCGCGGT
ATTATCCCGTATTGACGCCGGGCAAGAGCAACTCGGTCGCCGCATACACTATTCTCAGAATGACTTGGTT
GAGTACTCACCAGTCACAGAAAAGCATCTTACGGATGGCATGACAGTAAGAGAATTATGCAGTGCTGCCA
TAACCATGAGTGATAACACTGCGGCCAACTTACTTCTGACAACGATCGGAGGACCGAAGGAGCTAACCGC
TTTTTTGCACAACATGGGGGATCATGTAACTCGCCTTGATCGTTGGGAACCGGAGCTGAATGAAGCCATA
CCAAACGACGAGCGTGACACCACGATGCCTGCAGCAATGGCAACAACGTTGCGCAAACTATTAACTGGCG
AACTACTTACTCTAGCTTCCCGGCAACAATTAATAGACTGGATGGAGGCGGATAAAGTTGCAGGACCACT
TCTGCGCTCGGCCCTTCCGGCTGGCTGGTTTATTGCTGATAAATCTGGAGCCGGTGAGCGTGGGTCTCGC
GGTATCATTGCAGCACTGGGGCCAGATGGTAAGCCCTCCCGTATCGTAGTTATCTACACGACGGGGAGTC
AGGCAACTATGGATGAACGAAATAGACAGATCGCTGAGATAGGTGCCTCACTGATTAAGCATTGGTAACT
GTCAGACCAAGTTTACTCATATATACTTTAGATTGATTTAAAACTTCATTTTTAATTTAAAAGGATCTAG
GTGAAGATCCTTTTTGATAATCTCATGACCAAAATCCCTTAACGTGAGTTTTCGTTCCACTGAGCGTCAG
ACCCCGTAGAAAAGATCAAAGGATCTTCTTGAGATCCTTTTTTTCTGCGCGTAATCTGCTGCTTGCAAAC
AAAAAAACCACCGCTACCAGCGGTGGTTTGTTTGCCGGATCAAGAGCTACCAACTCTTTTTCCGAAGGTA
ACTGGCTTCAGCAGAGCGCAGATACCAAATACTGTCCTTCTAGTGTAGCCGTAGTTAGGCCACCACTTCA
AGAACTCTGTAGCACCGCCTACATACCTCGCTCTGCTAATCCTGTTACCAGTGGCTGCTGCCAGTGGCGA
TAAGTCGTGTCTTACCGGGTTGGACTCAAGACGATAGTTACCGGATAAGGCGCAGCGGTCGGGCTGAACG
GGGGGTTCGTGCACACAGCCCAGCTTGGAGCGAACGACCTACACCGAACTGAGATACCTACAGCGTGAGC
TATGAGAAAGCGCCACGCTTCCCGAAGGGAGAAAGGCGGACAGGTATCCGGTAAGCGGCAGGGTCGGAAC
AGGAGAGCGCACGAGGGAGCTTCCAGGGGGAAACGCCTGGTATCTTTATAGTCCTGTCGGGTTTCGCCAC
CTCTGACTTGAGCGTCGATTTTTGTGATGCTCGTCAGGGGGGCGGAGCCTATGGAAAAACGCCAGCAACG
CGGCCTTTTTACGGTTCCTGGCCTTTTGCTGGCCTTTTGCTCACATGTTCTTTCCTGCGTTATCCCCTGA
TTCTGTGGATAACCGTATTACCGCCTTTGAGTGAGCTGATACCGCTCGCCGCAGCCGAACGACCGAGCGC
AGCGAGTCAGTGAGCGAGGAAGCGGAAGAGCGCCTGATGCGGTATTTTCTCCTTACGCATCTGTGCGGTA
TTTCACACCGCATATATGGTGCACTCTCAGTACAATCTGCTCTGATGCCGCATAGTTAAGCCAGTATACA
CTCCGCTATCGCTACGTGACTGGGTCATGGCTGCGCCCCGACACCCGCCAACACCCGCTGACGCGCCCTG
ACGGGCTTGTCTGCTCCCGGCATCCGCTTACAGACAAGCTGTGACCGTCTCCGGGAGCTGCATGTGTCAG
AGGTTTTCACCGTCATCACCGAAACGCGCGAGGCAGCTGCGGTAAAGCTCATCAGCGTGGTCGTGAAGCG
ATTCACAGATGTCTGCCTGTTCATCCGCGTCCAGCTCGTTGAGTTTCTCCAGAAGCGTTAATGTCTGGCT
TCTGATAAAGCGGGCCATGTTAAGGGCGGTTTTTTCCTGTTTGGTCACTGATGCCTCCGTGTAAGGGGGA
TTTCTGTTCATGGGGGTAATGATACCGATGAAACGAGAGAGGATGCTCACGATACGGGTTACTGATGATG
AACATGCCCGGTTACTGGAACGTTGTGAGGGTAAACAACTGGCGGTATGGATGCGGCGGGACCAGAGAAA
AATCACTCAGGGTCAATGCCAGCGCTTCGTTAATACAGATGTAGGTGTTCCACAGGGTAGCCAGCAGCAT
CCTGCGATGCAGATCCGGAACATAATGGTGCAGGGCGCTGACTTCCGCGTTTCCAGACTTTACGAAACAC
GGAAACCGAAGACCATTCATGTTGTTGCTCAGGTCGCAGACGTTTTGCAGCAGCAGTCGCTTCACGTTCG
CTCGCGTATCGGTGATTCATTCTGCTAACCAGTAAGGCAACCCCGCCAGCCTAGCCGGGTCCTCAACGAC
AGGAGCACGATCATGCGCACCCGTGGCCAGGACCCAACGCTGCCCGAGATCTCGATCCCGCGAAATTAAT
ACGACTCACTATAGGGAGACCACAACGGTTTCCCTCTAGAAATAATTTTGTTTAACTTTAAGAAGGAGAT
ATACATATGGCTAGCATGACTGGTGGACAGCAAATGGGTCGCGGATCCGAATTCGAGCTCCGTCGACCCA
TGAACAACGGCGGCAAAGCCGAGAAGGAGAACACCCCGAGCGAGGCCAACCTTCAGGAGGAGGAGGTCCG
GACCCTATTTGTCAGTGGCCTTCCTCTGGATATCAAACCTCGGGAGCTCTATCTGCTTTTCAGACCATTT
AAGGGCTATGAGGGTTCTCTTATAAAGCTCACATCTAAACAGCCTGTAGGTTTTGTCAGTTTTGACAGTC
GCTCAGAAGCAGAGGCTGCAAAGAATGCTTTGAATGGCATCCGCTTCGATCCTGAAATTCCGCAAACACT
ACGACTAGAGTTTGCTAAGGCAAACACGAAGATGGCCAAGAACAAACTCGTAGGGACTCCAAACCCCAGT
ACTCCTCTGCCCAACACTGTACCTCAGTTCATTGCCAGAGAGCCATATGAGCTCACAGTGCCTGCACTTT
ACCCCAGTAGCCCTGAAGTGTGGGCCCCGTACCCTCTGTACCCAGCGGAGTTAGCGCCTGCTCTACCTCC
TCCTGCTTTCACCTATCCCGCTTCACTGCATGCCCAGATGCGCTGGCTCCCTCCCTCCGAGGCTACTTCT
CAGGGCTGGAAGTCCCGTCAGTTCTGCGCGGCCGCACTCGAGCACCACCACCACCACCACTGAGATCCGG
CTGCTAACAAAGCCCGAAAGGAAGCTGAGTTGGCTGCTGCCACCGCTGAGCAATAACTAGCATAACCCCT
TGGGGCCTCTAAACGGGTCTTGAGGGGTTTTTTGCTGAAAGGAGGAACTATATCCGGAT
