>Addgene plasmid #59392 | pet23a_RBPMS_FL | addgene partial sequence | sequence record 104147 | pJFRC-F 5'-ATAATGGTGCAGGGCGCTGAC-3'
CCGGAACCGAAGACCATTCATGTTGTTGCTCAGGTCGCAGACGTTTTGCAGCAGCAGTCGCTTCACGTTC
GCTCGCGTATCGGTGATTCATTCTGCTAACCAGTAAGGCAACCCCGCCAGCCTAGCCGGGTCCTCAACGA
CAGGAGCACGATCATGCGCACCCGTGGCCAGGACCCAACGCTGCCCGAGATCTCGATCCCGCGAAATTAA
TACGACTCACTATAGGGAGACCACAACGGTTTCCCTCTAGAAATAATTTTGTTTAACTTTAAGAAGGAGA
TATACATATGGCTAGCATGACTGGTGGACAGCAAATGGGTCGCGGATCCGAATTCGAGCTCCGTCGACCC
ATGAACAACGGCGGCAAAGCCGAGAAGGAGAACACCCCGAGCGAGGCCAACCTTCAGGAGGAGGAGGTCC
GGACCCTATTTGTCAGTGGCCTTCCTCTGGATATCAAACCTCGGGAGCTCTATCTGCTTTTCAGACCATT
TAAGGGCTATGAGGGTTCTCTTATAAAGCTCACATCTAAACAGCCTGTAGGTTTTGTCAGTTTTGACAGT
CGCTCAGAAGCAGAGGCTGCAAAGAATGCTTTGAATGGCATCCGCTTCGATCCTGAAATTCCGCAAACAC
TACGACTAGAGTTTGCTAAGGCAAACACGAAGATGGCCAAGAACAAACTCGTAGGGACTCCAAACCCCAG
TACTCCTCTGCCCAACACTGTACCTCAGTTCATTGCCAGAGAGCCATATGAGCTCACAGTGCCTGCACTT
TACCCCAGTAGCCCTGAAGTGTGGGCCCCGTACCCTCTGTACCCAGCGGAGTTAGCGCCTGCTCTACCTC
CTCCTGCTTTCACCTATCCCGCTTCACTGCATGCCCAGATGCGCTGGCTCCCTCCCTCCGAGGCTACTTC
TCAGGGCTGGAAGTCCCGTCAGTTCTGCGCG
