>Addgene plasmid #59392 | pet23a_RBPMS_FL | addgene partial sequence | sequence record 104148 | F1ori-R 5'-AGGGAAGAAAGCGAAAGGAG-3'
TCCCTTTCAGCAAAAAACCCCTCAAGACCCGTTTAGAGGCCCCAAGGGGTTATGCTAGTTATTGCTCAGC
GGTGGCAGCAGCCAACTCAGCTTCCTTTCGGGCTTTGTTAGCAGCCGGATCTCAGTGGTGGTGGTGGTGG
TGCTCGAGTGCGGCCGCGCAGAACTGACGGGACTTCCAGCCCTGAGAAGTAGCCTCGGAGGGAGGGAGCC
AGCGCATCTGGGCATGCAGTGAAGCGGGATAGGTGAAAGCAGGAGGAGGTAGAGCAGGCGCTAACTCCGC
TGGGTACAGAGGGTACGGGGCCCACACTTCAGGGCTACTGGGGTAAAGTGCAGGCACTGTGAGCTCATAT
GGCTCTCTGGCAATGAACTGAGGTACAGTGTTGGGCAGAGGAGTACTGGGGTTTGGAGTCCCTACGAGTT
TGTTCTTGGCCATCTTCGTGTTTGCCTTAGCAAACTCTAGTCGTAGTGTTTGCGGAATTTCAGGATCGAA
GCGGATGCCATTCAAAGCATTCTTTGCAGCCTCTGCTTCTGAGCGACTGTCAAAACTGACAAAACCTACA
GGCTGTTTAGATGTGAGCTTTATAAGAGAACCCTCATAGCCCTTAAATGGTCTGAAAAGCAGATAGAGCT
CCCGAGGTTTGATATCCAGAGGAAGGCCACTGACAAATAGGGTCCGGACCTCCTCCTCCTGAAGGTTGGC
CTCGCTCGGGGTGTTCTCCTTCTCGGCTTTGCCGCCGTTGTTCATGGGTCGACGGAGCTCGAATTCGGAT
CCGCGACCCATTTGCTGTCCACCAGTCATGCTAGCCATATGTATATCTCCTTCTTAAAGTTAAACAAA
